Addgene plasmid #69503: LD-BS-Trp1
Purpose: Improved version for complementation of yeast auxotrophic marker TRP1
Depositing lab: Zhiping Xie. Depositing organization: Shanghai Jiao Tong University. Publication: A fluorescent tool set for yeast Atg proteins. Li D, Song JZ, Shan MH, Li SP, Liu W, Li H, Zhu J, Wang Y, Lin J, Xie Z. Autophagy. 2015;11(6):954-60. doi: 10.1080/15548627.2015.1040971. PubMed 25998947.
Backbone
  Vector backbone: Bluescript II SK+
  Vector type: Yeast Expression
Growth in bacteria
  Bacterial resistance: Ampicillin, 100 μg/mL
  Growth temperature: 37°C
  Growth strain: DH5alpha
  Copy number: High Copy
Gene/Insert
  Gene/Insert name: TRP1
  Species: S. cerevisiae (budding yeast); Kluyveromyces lactis
  Cloning method: Restriction Enzyme; 5′ cloning site unknown (unknown if destroyed); 3′ cloning site unknown (unknown if destroyed)
  Sequencing primers: 5′ T7; 3′ M13-Rev
Terms and licenses: Academic/Nonprofit Terms; Industry Terms: Not Available to Industry
Depositor comments: This is the improved version of Plasmid 69196
How to cite: LD-BS-Trp1 was a gift from Zhiping Xie (Addgene plasmid # 69503 ; http://n2t.net/addgene:69503 ; RRID:Addgene_69503)
