[The description below was written by a language model from this plasmid's Addgene catalogue record and pLannotate feature annotations shown in this document.]
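Description:
LD-BS-Trp1 is a 5.7 kb yeast marker plasmid built on the pBluescript II SK+ backbone and catalogued as a yeast expression vector. It is intended to complement the trp1 auxotrophy of Saccharomyces cerevisiae strains. In E. coli it is maintained at high copy by the ColE1/pUC-type origin and selected with ampicillin through the bla (AmpR) gene. The remaining backbone parts are standard Bluescript elements: an f1 origin for single-stranded DNA production, flanking T3 and T7 phage promoters, the lac promoter/operator region, and remnants of lacZα and lacI.

The payload is a hybrid TRP1 cassette. The annotated S. cerevisiae TRP1 promoter sits directly upstream of a coding sequence that matches the Kluyveromyces lactis Trp1 protein, consistent with the two species listed for the insert. Around the cassette are pieces of S. cerevisiae genomic DNA: a SOK1 fragment upstream, and an ARS1 fragment and a short GAL3 fragment downstream. In the yeast genome these are the sequences that neighbour the TRP1 locus. A pBluescript multiple cloning site lies between the coding sequence and the downstream block. This layout suggests that the flanks serve as homology arms for integration at TRP1, with the heterologous coding sequence limiting recombination within the marker itself, but the record does not state this. No centromere or 2μ origin is annotated, and only a partial ARS1 is present.

The depositor describes the plasmid as an improved version of an earlier TRP1 complementation plasmid, without saying what was changed. It comes from a study that developed a fluorescent tool set for yeast Atg (autophagy) proteins, where restoring auxotrophic markers is useful when building strains.
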