Features (pLannotate 1.2.2; 17 found; start..end, strand, type, name):
     42..60      +  promoter       T3 promoter: promoter for bacteriophage T3 RNA polymerase
     72..479     -  CDS            SOK1 (fragment): SOK1_YEAST - Experimental evidence at protein level: Swiss-Prot protein existence level 1. High copy suppressor of a cyclic AMP-dependent protein kinase mutant. From Saccharomyces cerevisiae (strain ATCC 204508 / S288c) (Baker's yeast).
    796..1073    +  promoter       TRP1 promoter: S. cerevisiae TRP1
   1074..1703    +  CDS            TRP1: TRPF_KLULA - Protein inferred from homology: Swiss-Prot protein existence level 3. From Kluyveromyces lactis (strain ATCC 8585 / CBS 2359 / DSM 70799 / NBRC 1267 / NRRL Y-1140 / WM37) (Yeast) (Candida sphaerica).
   1794..1896    -  misc_feature   MCS: pBluescript multiple cloning site
   1896..2572    +  rep_origin     ARS1 (fragment): S. cerevisiae autonomously replicating sequence ARS1/ARS416
   2814..2897    +  CDS            GAL3 (fragment): GAL3_YEAST - Experimental evidence at protein level: Swiss-Prot protein existence level 1. The GAL3 regulatory function is required for rapid induction of the galactose system. At normal induction, galactose in the presence of the GAL3 protein may lead to the induction of the GAL genes, including GAL1. Then the galactokinase protein (GAL1) in the presence of galactose may reinforce the induction leading to a higher expression level. Upon depletion of galactose, the inducing activity of the galactokinase protein may decrease, after which transcription of the GAL genes, including GAL1, may decre
   2905..2923    -  promoter       T7 promoter: promoter for bacteriophage T7 RNA polymerase
   2931..3086    +  CDS            lacZα (fragment): LacZα fragment of β-galactosidase; lacZ fragment
   3091..3519    +  rep_origin     f1 ori (sequence partly withheld): f1 bacteriophage origin of replication; arrow indicates direction of (+) strand synthesis
   3572..3676    +  promoter       AmpR promoter: bla
   3677..4537    +  CDS            AmpR: β-lactamase; bla; confers resistance to ampicillin, carbenicillin, and related antibiotics
   4708..5307    +  rep_origin     ori: high-copy-number ColE1/pMB1/pBR322/pUC origin of replication
   5490..5582    +  CDS            lacI (fragment): lac repressor; lacI; The lac repressor binds to the lac operator to inhibit transcription in E. coli. This inhibition can be relieved by adding lactose or isopropyl-β-D-thiogalactopyranoside (IPTG).
   5595..5616    +  protein_bind   CAP binding site: CAP binding activates transcription in the presence of cAMP. E. coli catabolite activator protein
   5631..5661    +  promoter       lac promoter: promoter for the E. coli lac operon
   5669..5685    +  protein_bind   lac operator: The lac repressor binds to the lac operator to inhibit transcription in E. coli. This inhibition can be relieved by adding lactose or isopropyl-β-D-thiogalactopyranoside (IPTG). lac repressor encoded by lacI
>Addgene plasmid #69503 | LD-BS-Trp1 | depositor full sequence | sequence record 122738 | LD-BS-Trp1 sequence 5688 bps
CACACAGGAAACAGCTATGACCATGATTACGCCAAGCGCGCAATTAACCCTCACTAAAGGGAACAAAAGC
TGGTACTATTAGCTGAATTGCCACTGCTATCGTTGTTAGTGGCGTTAGTGCTTGCATTCAAAGACATGGA
GGGCGTTATTACGCCGGAGCTCCTCGACAGCAGATCTGATGACTGGTCAATATATTTTTGCATTGAGGCT
CTGTTTGGAATTATATTTTGAGATGACCCATCTAATGTACTGGTATCACCAGATTTCATGTCGTTTTTTA
AAGCGGCTGCTTGAGTCTTAGCAATAGCGTCACCATCTGGTGAATCCTTTGAAGGAACCACTGACGAAGG
TTTGGACAGTGACGAAGAGGATCTTTCCTGCTTTGAATTAGTCGCGCTGGGAGCAGATGACGAGTTGGTG
GAGCTGGGGGCAGGATTGCTGGCCGTCGTGGGTCCTGAATGGGTCCTTGGCTGGTCCATCTCTATTCTGA
AAACGGAAGAGGAGTAGGGAATATTACTGGCTGAAAATAAGTCTTGAATGAACGTATACGCGTATATTTC
TACCAATCTCTCAACACTGAGTAATGGTAGTTATAAGAAAGAGACCGAGTTAGGGACAGTTAGAGGCGGT
GGAGATATTCCTTATGGCATGTCTGGCGATGATAAAACTTTTCAAACGGCAGCCCCGATCTAAAAGAGCT
GACAGGGAAATGGTCAGAAAAAGAAACGTGCACCCGCCCGTCTGGACGCGCCGCTCACCCGCACGGCAGA
GACCAATCAGTAAAAATCAACGGTTAACGACATTACTATATATATAATATAGGAAGCATTTAATAGAACA
GCATCGTAATATATGTGTACTTTGCAGTTATGACGCCAGATGGCAGTAGTGGAAGATATTCTTTATTGAA
AAATAGCTTGTCACCTTACGTACAATCTTGATCCGGAGCTTTTCTTTTTTTGCCGATTAAGAATTCGGTC
GAAAAAAGAAAAGGAGAGGGCCAAGAGGGAGGGCATTGGTGACTATTGAGCACGTGAGTATACGTGATTA
AGCACACAAAGGCAGCTTGGAGTATGCTCGTTAAAGTGTGTGGTTTGCAAACCGTTGAAGCTGCAAAGAC
TGCTGTGGATGATGGTGCTGATTACTTAGGTATCATTTGTGTTCCCGGTAGGAAAAGAACCATTGACTCA
TCTGTTGCGAAAGGTATTTCAACTGCAGTTCACCAACAAGAGAACGTGAAAGGTACTAAACTAGTCGGGG
TGTTTAGAAATCAGTCCGTTGATGATGTCCTTCAACTGTACCACGAATATAATCTAGATGTGATACAATT
ACATGGAGATGAAGATATTAAAGAATACAGATCTTTGATCCCATCTTCAATTCCAATCATTAAGAGGTTC
CAGTTCCCACAGGATTGTGAATTACTACTGGACCTGTATGAACACGTAGACAATGTGCTGACGTTGTTCG
ATTCTGGTGAAGGTGGCACTGGTGAGAAATTGAATTGGAGTGCAATTTCCAGTTGGTCTGCAAGTCATCC
CGAGATAAAATTCATTATCGCTGGTGGATTGAATCCTGATAACGTTTCTGTTGCCATTAATATGTTACCA
AATGCGATCGGTGTCGATGTAAGTGGAGGAGTAGAGACTGATGGTATCAAGGATTTAGAAAAGGTAAAGC
TATTCATCCAGCAGGCCTCTCAATAGAGGAAAAAACGTATCTTTCTTCAATTACACATACGTATATATAA
ATTGATATATATATAGTGAATGATCGTTCCGCGGCCGCTCTAGGGTACCGGGCCCCCCCTCGAGGTCGAC
GGTATCGATAAGCTTGATATCGAATTCCTGCAGCCCGGGGGATCCACTAGTTCTAGAGCGGCCGCCACCG
CGGTGGGTTATTACTGAGTAGTATTTATTTAAGTATTGTTTGTGCACTTGCCTGCAGGCCTTTTGAAAAG
CAAGCATAAAAGATCTAAACATAAAATCTGTAAAATAACAAGATGTAAAGATAATGCTAAATCATTTGGC
TTTTTGATTGATTGTACAGGAAAATATACATCGCAGGGGGTTGACTTTTACCATTTCACCGCAATGGAAT
CAAACTTGTTGAAGAGAATGTTCACAGGCGCATACGCTACAATGACCCGATTCTTGCTAGCCTTTTCTCG
GTCTTGCAAACAACCGCCGGCAGCTTAGTATATAAATACACATGTACATACCTCTCTCCGTATCCTCGTA
ATCATTTTCTTGTATTTATCGTCTTTTCGCTGTAAAAACTTTATCACACTTATCTCAAATACACTTATTA
ACCGCTTTTACTATTATCTTCTACGCTGACAGTAATATCAAACAGTGACACATATTAAACACAGTGGTTT
CTTTGCATAAACACCATCAGCCTCAAGTCGTCAAGTAAAGATTTCGTGTTCATGCAGATAGATAACAATC
TATATGTTGATAATTAGCGTTGCCTCATCAATGCGAGATCCGTTTAACCGGACCCTAGTGCACTTACCCC
ACGTTCGGTCCACTGTGTGCCGAACATGCTCCTTCACTATTTTAACATGTGGAATTCTTGAAAGAATGAA
ATCGCCATGCCAAGCCATCACACGGTCTTTTATGCAATTGATTGACCGCCTGCAACACATAGGCAGTAAA
ATTTTTACTGAAACGTATATAATCATCATAAGCGACAAGTGAGGCAACACCTTTGTTACCACATTGACAA
CCCCAGGTATTCATACTTCCTATTAGCGGAATCAGGAGTGCAAAAAGAGAAAATAAAAGTAAAAAGGTAG
GGCAACACATAGTATGAATACAAACGTTCCAATATTCAGTTCTCCGGTCAGAGATTTACCAAGGTCTTTC
GAACAAAAACATTTAGCGGTTGTAGACAATTCGCCCTATAGTGAGTCGTATTACGCGCGCTCACTGGCCG
TCGTTTTACAACGTCGTGACTGGGAAAACCCTGGCGTTACCCAACTTAATCGCCTTGCAGCACATCCCCC
TTTCGCCAGCTGGCGTAATAGCGAAGAGGCCCGCACCGATCGCCCTTCCCAACAGTTGCGCAGCCTGAAT
GGCGAATGGG
[124 nt withheld, positions 3091-3214]
C
[91 nt withheld, positions 3216-3306]
A
[49 nt withheld, positions 3308-3356]
CCTTTGACGTTGGAGTCCACGTTCTTT
[37 nt withheld, positions 3384-3420]
ACCCTATCTCGGTCTATTCTTTTGATTTATAAGGGATTTTGCCGATTTCGGCCTATTGGTTAAAAAATGA
GCTGATTTAACAAAAATTTAACGCGAATTTTAACAAAATATTAACGCTTACAATTTAGGTGGCACTTTTC
GGGGAAATGTGCGCGGAACCCCTATTTGTTTATTTTTCTAAATACATTCAAATATGTATCCGCTCATGAG
ACAATAACCCTGATAAATGCTTCAATAATATTGAAAAAGGAAGAGTATGAGTATTCAACATTTCCGTGTC
GCCCTTATTCCCTTTTTTGCGGCATTTTGCCTTCCTGTTTTTGCTCACCCAGAAACGCTGGTGAAAGTAA
AAGATGCTGAAGATCAGTTGGGTGCACGAGTGGGTTACATCGAACTGGATCTCAACAGCGGTAAGATCCT
TGAGAGTTTTCGCCCCGAAGAACGTTTTCCAATGATGAGCACTTTTAAAGTTCTGCTATGTGGCGCGGTA
TTATCCCGTATTGACGCCGGGCAAGAGCAACTCGGTCGCCGCATACACTATTCTCAGAATGACTTGGTTG
AGTACTCACCAGTCACAGAAAAGCATCTTACGGATGGCATGACAGTAAGAGAATTATGCAGTGCTGCCAT
AACCATGAGTGATAACACTGCGGCCAACTTACTTCTGACAACGATCGGAGGACCGAAGGAGCTAACCGCT
TTTTTGCACAACATGGGGGATCATGTAACTCGCCTTGATCGTTGGGAACCGGAGCTGAATGAAGCCATAC
CAAACGACGAGCGTGACACCACGATGCCTGTAGCAATGGCAACAACGTTGCGCAAACTATTAACTGGCGA
ACTACTTACTCTAGCTTCCCGGCAACAATTAATAGACTGGATGGAGGCGGATAAAGTTGCAGGACCACTT
CTGCGCTCGGCCCTTCCGGCTGGCTGGTTTATTGCTGATAAATCTGGAGCCGGTGAGCGTGGGTCTCGCG
GTATCATTGCAGCACTGGGGCCAGATGGTAAGCCCTCCCGTATCGTAGTTATCTACACGACGGGGAGTCA
GGCAACTATGGATGAACGAAATAGACAGATCGCTGAGATAGGTGCCTCACTGATTAAGCATTGGTAACTG
TCAGACCAAGTTTACTCATATATACTTTAGATTGATTTAAAACTTCATTTTTAATTTAAAAGGATCTAGG
TGAAGATCCTTTTTGATAATCTCATGACCAAAATCCCTTAACGTGAGTTTTCGTTCCACTGAGCGTCAGA
CCCCGTAGAAAAGATCAAAGGATCTTCTTGAGATCCTTTTTTTCTGCGCGTAATCTGCTGCTTGCAAACA
AAAAAACCACCGCTACCAGCGGTGGTTTGTTTGCCGGATCAAGAGCTACCAACTCTTTTTCCGAAGGTAA
CTGGCTTCAGCAGAGCGCAGATACCAAATACTGTCCTTCTAGTGTAGCCGTAGTTAGGCCACCACTTCAA
GAACTCTGTAGCACCGCCTACATACCTCGCTCTGCTAATCCTGTTACCAGTGGCTGCTGCCAGTGGCGAT
AAGTCGTGTCTTACCGGGTTGGACTCAAGACGATAGTTACCGGATAAGGCGCAGCGGTCGGGCTGAACGG
GGGGTTCGTGCACACAGCCCAGCTTGGAGCGAACGACCTACACCGAACAAAAGTGCCACTGAGATACCTA
CAGCGTGAGCTATGAGAAAGCGCCACGCTTCCCGAAGGGAGAAAGGCGGACAGGTATCCGGTAAGCGGCA
GGGTCGGAACAGGAGAGCGCACGAGGGAGCTTCCAGGGGGAAACGCCTGGTATCTTTATAGTCCTGTCGG
GTTTCGCCACCTCTGACTTGAGCGTCGATTTTTGTGATGCTCGTCAGGGGGGCGGAGCCTATGGAAAAAC
GCCAGCAACGCGGCCTTTTTACGGTTCCTGGCCTTTTGCTGGCCTTTTGCTCACATGTTCTTTCCTGCGT
TATCCCCTGATTCTGTGGATAACCGTATTACCGCCTTTGAGTGAGCTGATACCGCTCGCCGCAGCCGAAC
GACCGAGCGCAGCGAGTCAGTGAGCGAGGAAGCGGAAGAGCGCCCAATACGCAAACCGCCTCTCCCCGCG
CGTTGGCCGATTCATTAATGCAGCTGGCACGACAGGTTTCCCGACTGGAAAGCGGGCAGTGAGCGCAACG
CAATTAATGTGAGTTAGCTCACTCATTAGGCACCCCAGGCTTTACACTTTATGCTTCCGGCTCGTATGTT
GTGTGGAATTGTGAGCGGATAACAATTT
