>Addgene plasmid #69503 | LD-BS-Trp1 | addgene partial sequence | sequence record 124194 | M13-Rev 5'-CAGGAAACAGCTATGACC-3'
CGCGCAATTAACCCTCACTAAAGGGAACAAAAGCTGGTACTATTAGCTGAATTGCCACTGCTATCGTTGT
TAGTGGCGTTAGTGCTTGCATTCAAAGACATGGAGGGCGTTATTACGCCGGAGCTCCTCGACAGCAGATC
TGATGACTGGTCAATATATTTTTGCATTGAGGCTCTGTTTGGAATTATATTTTGAGATGACCCATCTAAT
GTACTGGTATCACCAGATTTCATGTCGTTTTTTAAAGCGGCTGCTTGAGTCTTAGCAATAGCGTCACCAT
CTGGTGAATCCTTTGAAGGAACCACTGACGAAGGTTTGGACAGTGACGAAGAGGATCTTTCCTGCTTTGA
ATTAGTCGCGCTGGGAGCAGATGACGAGTTGGTGGAGCTGGGGGCAGGATTGCTGGCCGTCGTGGGTCCT
GAATGGGTCCTTGGCTGGTCCATCTCTATTCTGAAAACGGAAGAGGAGTAGGGAATATTACTGGCTGAAA
ATAAGTCTTGAATGAACGTATACGCGTATATTTCTACCAATCTCTCAACACTGAGTAATGGTAGTTATAA
GAAAGAGACCGAGTTAGGGACAGTTAGAGGCGGTGGAGATATTCCTTATGGCATGTCTGGCGATGATAAA
ACTTTTCAAACGGCAGCCCCGATCTAAAAGAGCTGACAGGGAAATGGTCAGAAAAAGAAACGTGCACCCG
CCCGTCTGGACGCGCCGCTCACCCGCACGGCAGAGACCAATCAGTAAAAATCAACGGTTAACGACATTAC
TATATATATAATATAGGAAGCATTTAATAGAACAGCATCGTAATATATGTGTACTTTGCAGTTATGACGC
CAGATGGCAGTAGTGGAAGATATTCTTTATTGAAAAATAGCTTGTCACCTTACGTACAATCTTGATCCGG
AGCTTTTCTTTTTTTGCCGATTAAGAATTCGGTCGAAAAAAGAAAAGGAGAGGGCCAAGAGGGAGGGCAT
TGGTGACTATTGAGCACGTGAGTATACGTGATTAAGCACACAAAGGCAGCTTGGAGTATGCTCGTTAAAG
TGTGTGGTTTGCAAACCGTTGAAGCTGCAAAGACTGCTGTGGATGATGGTGCTGATTACTTAGGTATCAT
TTG
