>Addgene plasmid #69503 | LD-BS-Trp1 | addgene partial sequence | sequence record 126150 | pBluescript-SK 5'-tctagaactagtggatc-3'
TCAAGCTTATCGATACCGTCGACCTCGAGGGGGGGCCCGGTACCCTAGAGCGGCCGCGGAACGATCATTC
ACTATATATATATCAATTTATATATACGTATGTGTAATTGAAGAAAGATACGTTTTTTCCTCTATTGAGA
GGCCTGCTGGATGAATAGCTTTACCTTTTCTAAATCCTTGATACCATCAGTCTCTACTCCTCCACTTACA
TCGACACCGATCGCATTTGGTAACATATTAATGGCAACAGAAACGTTATCAGGATTCAATCCACCAGCGA
TAATGAATTTTATCTCGGGATGACTTGCAGACCAACTGGAAATTGCACTCCAATTCAATTTCTCACCAGT
GCCACCTTCACCAGAATCGAACAACGTCAGCACATTGTCTACGTGTTCATACAGGTCCAGTAGTAATTCA
CAATCCTGTGGGAACTGGAACCTCTTAATGATTGGAATTGAAGATGGGATCAAAGATCTGTATTCTTTAA
TATCTTCATCTCCATGTAATTGTATCACATCTAGATTATATTCGTGGTACAGTTGAAGGACATCATCAAC
GGACTGATTTCTAAACACCCCGACTAGTTTAGTACCTTTCACGTTCTCTTGTTGGTGAACTGCAGTTGAA
ATACCTTTCGCAACAGATGAGTCAATGGTTCTTTTCCTACCGGGAACACAAATGATACCTAAGTAATCAG
CACCATCATCCACAGCAGTCTTTGCAGCTTCAACGGTTTGCAAACCACACACTTTAACGAGCATACTCCA
AGCTGCCTTTGTGTGCTTAATCACGTATACTCACGTGCTCAATAGTCACCAATGCCCTCCCTCTTGGCCC
TCTCCTTTTCTTTTTTCGACCGAATTCTTAATCGGCAAAAAA
