>Addgene plasmid #69503 | LD-BS-Trp1 | addgene partial sequence | sequence record 126151 | T7 5'-TAATACGACTCACTATAGGG-3'
AACCGCTAAATGTTTTTGTTCGAAAGACCTTGGTAAATCTCTGACCGGAGAACTGAATATTGGAACGTTT
GTATTCATACTATGTGTTGCCCTACCTTTTTACTTTTATTTTCTCTTTTTGCACTCCTGATTCCGCTAAT
AGGAAGTATGAATACCTGGGGTTGTCAATGTGGTAACAAAGGTGTTGCCTCACTTGTCGCTTATGATGAT
TATATACGTTTCAGTAAAAATTTTACTGCCTATGTGTTGCAGGCGGTCAATCAATTGCATAAAAGACCGT
GTGATGGCTTGGCATGGCGATTTCATTCTTTCAAGAATTCCACATGTTAAAATAGTGAAGGAGCATGTTC
GGCACACAGTGGACCGAACGTGGGGTAAGTGCACTAGGGTCCGGTTAAACGGATCTCGCATTGATGAGGC
AACGCTAATTATCAACATATAGATTGTTATCTATCTGCATGAACACGAAATCTTTACTTGACGACTTGAG
GCTGATGGTGTTTATGCAAAGAAACCACTGTGTTTAATATGTGTCACTGTTTGATATTACTGTCAGCGTA
GAAGATAATAGTAAAAGCGGTTAATAAGTGTATTTGAGATAAGTGTGATAAAGTTTTTACAGCGAAAAGA
CGATAAATACAAGAAAATGATTACGAGGATACGGAGAGAGGTATGTACATGTGTATTTATATACTAAGCT
GCCGGCGGTTGTTTGCAAGACCGAGAAAAGGCTAGCAAGAATCGGGTCATTGTAGCGTATGCGCCTGTGA
ACATTCTCTTCAACAAGTTTGATTCCATTGCGGTGAAATGGTAAAAGTCAACCCCCTGCGATGTATATTT
TCCTGTACAATCAATCAAAAAGCCAAATGATTTAGCATTATCTTTACATCTTGTTATTTTACAGATTTTA
TGTTTAGATCTTTTATGCTTGCTTTTCAAAAGGCCTGCAGGCAAGTGCACAAACAATACTTAAATAAATA
CTACTCAGTAATAACCCACCGCGGTGGCGGCCGCTCTAGA
